Addgene plasmid #209398: pGG-TurboID-PTS1
Purpose: Transiently expressing TurboID fused with a peroxisomal targeting signal type I (PTS1) in planta
Depositing lab: Rosa Lozano-Durán. Depositing organization: Center for Plant Molecular Biology (ZMBP). Publication: The Ti-TAN plasmid toolbox for TurboID-based proximity labeling assays in Nicotiana benthamiana. Tan H, Zhou Y, Dinius E, Lozano-Duran R. J Integr Plant Biol. 2024 Jan 31. doi: 10.1111/jipb.13610. PubMed 38294100.
Backbone
  Vector backbone: LII alpha F1-2
  Backbone manufacturer: Parniske lab
  Vector type: Plant Expression
Growth in bacteria
  Bacterial resistance: Spectinomycin, 50 μg/mL
  Growth temperature: 37°C
  Growth strain: DH5alpha
  Copy number: High Copy
Gene/Insert
  Gene/Insert name: 3XHA-TurboID-PTS1
  Species: (TurboID) BirA from E. coli. PTS1 is from AUTOPHAGY-RELATED PROTEIN 1A (AT3G61960). PTS1 sequence is SNLQHRRSHL.
  Mutation: TurboID gene sequence C249A
  Promoter: Cauliflower mosaic virus (CaMV) 35S promoter
  Cloning method: Unknown
  Sequencing primers: 5′ 35S promoter; 3′ ACCGCGCGCGATAATTTAT
Terms and licenses: Academic/Nonprofit Terms; Industry Terms: Not Available to Industry
Depositor comments: 3XHA-TurboID sequence was amplified from 3xHA-TurboID-NLS_pCDNA3 (Addgene#107171). The 249th nucleotide cytosine (C) of TurboID was changed to adenine (A) without affecting the TurboID protein sequence.
How to cite: pGG-TurboID-PTS1 was a gift from Rosa Lozano-Durán (Addgene plasmid # 209398 ; http://n2t.net/addgene:209398 ; RRID:Addgene_209398)
