[The description below was written by a language model from this plasmid's Addgene catalogue record and pLannotate feature annotations shown in this document.]
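Description:
pGG-TurboID-PTS1 is a binary T-DNA plant expression plasmid of about 7.6 kb, built on the Golden Gate LII alpha F1-2 backbone and intended for transient expression in planta, with the associated toolbox directed at Nicotiana benthamiana. The backbone carries a high-copy ColE1/pUC-type origin for propagation in E. coli. It also carries the pVS1 replication module (oriV, RepA and the StaA stability protein), which supports maintenance in Agrobacterium. Bacterial selection is by spectinomycin through an aadA aminoglycoside adenylyltransferase gene. The annotation also picks up short fragments of a class 1 integron promoter, a gentamicin acetyltransferase gene and an incP oriV, which look like remnants of backbone construction rather than functional parts. No plant selectable marker is annotated between the borders, which fits transient rather than stable use.

Between the nopaline-type left and right T-DNA border repeats lies a single expression cassette. The constitutive CaMV 35S promoter drives 3xHA-TurboID-PTS1, and the cassette ends with the NOS terminator and polyadenylation signal. TurboID is an engineered, highly active variant of the E. coli biotin ligase BirA that biotinylates nearby proteins. The 3xHA tag allows immunodetection of the fusion. The C-terminal peroxisomal targeting signal type 1, a ten-residue sequence that the record attributes to the Arabidopsis gene AT3G61960, directs the enzyme to peroxisomes. The HA tag and the PTS1 are described in the catalogue entry but are not separately annotated in the feature table. The TurboID coding sequence was amplified from a mammalian 3xHA-TurboID-NLS plasmid and carries a silent C249A substitution that leaves the protein unchanged.

The construct belongs to a set of TurboID plasmids for proximity labeling, where it supplies a peroxisome-localised biotin ligase, presumably for compartment-specific labeling or as a localisation-matched control.
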