Features (pLannotate 1.2.2; 13 found; start..end, strand, type, name):
    183..206     +  promoter       Pc promoter (fragment): intI1 (promoter lies within the coding sequence); class 1 integron promoter
    382..438     +  CDS            GmR (fragment): gentamycin acetyltransferase; aacC1; confers resistance to gentamycin
    449..1236    +  CDS            SmR (fragment): aminoglycoside adenylyltransferase (Murphy, 1985); aadA; confers resistance to spectinomycin and streptomycin
   1481..1541    -  rep_origin     oriV (fragment): incP origin of replication
   1747..1941    -  rep_origin     pVS1 oriV: origin of replication for the Pseudomonas plasmid pVS1 (Heeb et al., 2000)
   2007..3080    -  CDS            pVS1 RepA: replication protein from the Pseudomonas plasmid pVS1 (Heeb et al., 2000)
   3509..4138    -  CDS            pVS1 StaA: stability protein from the Pseudomonas plasmid pVS1 (Heeb et al., 2000)
   4402..4426    +  misc_feature   LB T-DNA repeat: left border repeat from nopaline C58 T-DNA
   4995..5336    +  promoter       CaMV 35S promoter: strong constitutive promoter from cauliflower mosaic virus
   5443..6399    +  CDS            TurboID: mutant of the E. coli biotin ligase BioID engineered for improved catalytic efficiency (Branon et al., 2018)
   6463..6715    +  terminator     NOS terminator: nopaline synthase terminator and poly(A) signal
   6776..6800    +  misc_feature   RB T-DNA repeat: right border repeat from nopaline C58 T-DNA
   6923..7511    -  rep_origin     ori: high-copy-number ColE1/pMB1/pBR322/pUC origin of replication
>Addgene plasmid #209398 | pGG-TurboID-PTS1 | addgene full sequence | sequence record 418448 | Addgene NGS Result
AAAACTCACGTTAAGGGATTTTGGTCATGAGATTATCAAAAAGGATCTTCACCTAGATCATCGGAAGAAC
GGCAACTAAGCTGCCGGGTTTGAAACACGGATGATCTCGCGGAGGGTAGCATGTTGATTGTAACGATGAC
AGAGCGTTGCTGCCTGTGATCAATTCGGGCACGAACCCAGTGGACATAAGCCTGTTCGGTTCGTAAGCTG
TAATGCAAGTAGCGTATGCGCTCACGCAACTGGTCCAGAACCTTGACCGAACGCAGCGGTGGTAACGGCG
CAGTGGCGGTTTTCATGGCTTGTTATGACTGTTTTTTTGGGGTACAGTCTATGCCTCGGGCATCCAAGCA
GCAAGCGCGTTACGCCGTGGGTCGATGTTTGATGTTATGGAGCAGCAACGATGTTACGCAGCAGGGCAGT
CGCCCTAAAACAAAGTTAAACATCATGGGGGAAGCGGTGATCGCCGAAGTATCGACTCAACTATCAGAGG
TAGTTGGCGTCATCGAGCGCCATCTCGAACCGACGTTGCTGGCCGTACATTTGTACGGCTCCGCAGTGGA
TGGCGGCCTGAAGCCACACAGTGATATTGATTTGCTGGTTACGGTGACCGTAAGGCTTGATGAAACAACG
CGGCGAGCTTTGATCAACGACCTTTTGGAAACTTCGGCTTCCCCTGGAGAGAGCGAGATTCTCCGCGCTG
TAGAAGTCACCATTGTTGTGCACGACGACATCATTCCGTGGCGTTATCCAGCTAAGCGCGAACTGCAATT
TGGAGAATGGCAGCGCAATGACATTCTTGCAGGTATCTTCGAGCCAGCCACGATCGACATTGATCTGGCT
ATCTTGCTGACAAAAGCAAGAGAACATAGCGTTGCCTTGGTAGGTCCAGCGGCGGAGGAACTCTTTGATC
CGGTTCCTGAACAGGATCTATTTGAGGCGCTAAATGAAACCTTAACGCTATGGAACTCGCCGCCCGACTG
GGCTGGCGATGAGCGAAATGTAGTGCTTACGTTGTCCCGCATTTGGTACAGCGCAGTAACCGGCAAAATC
GCGCCGAAGGATGTCGCTGCCGACTGGGCAATGGAGCGCCTGCCGGCCCAGTATCAGCCCGTCATACTTG
AAGCTAGACAGGCTTATCTTGGACAAGAAGAAGATCGCTTGGCCTCGCGCGCAGATCAGTTGGAAGAATT
TGTCCACTACGTGAAAGGCGAGATCACCAAGGTAGTCGGCAAATAATGTCTAGCTAGAAATTCGTTCAAG
CCGACGCCGCTTCGCGGCGCGGCTTAACTCAAGCGTTAGATGCACTAAGCACATAATTGCTCACAGCCAA
ACTATCAGGTCAAGTCTGCTTTTATTATTTTTAAGCGTGCATAATAAGCCCTACACAAATTGGGAGATAT
ATCATGCATGACCAAAATCCCTTAACGTGAGTTTTCGTTCCACTGAGCGTCAGACCCCGTAGAAAAGATC
AAAGGATCTTCTGCCATTTTTGGGGTGAGGCCGTTCGCGGCCGAGGGGCGCAGCCCCTGGGGGGATGGGA
GCTCGGTGCCTTGATGTGGGCGCCGGCGGTCGAGTGGCGACGGCGCGGCTTGTCCGCGCCCTGGTAGATT
GCCTGGCCGTAGGCCAGCCATTTTTGAGCGGCCAGCGGCCGCGATAGGCCGACGCGAAGCGGCGGGGCGT
AGGGAGCGCAGCGACCGAAGGGTAGGCGCTTTTTGCAGCTCTTCGGCTGTGCGCTGGCCAGACAGTTATG
CACAGGCCAGGCGGGTTTTAAGAGTTTTAATAAGTTTTAAAGAGTTTTAGGCGGAAAAATCGCCTTTTTT
CTCTTTTATATCAGTCACTTACATGTGTGACCGGTTCCCAATGTACGGCTTTGGGTTCCCAATGTACGGG
TTCCGGTTCCCAATGTACGGCTTTGGGTTCCCAATGTACGTGCTATCCACAGGAAAGAAGCTTTTTCGAC
CTTTTTCCCCTGCTAGGGCAATTTGCCCTAGCATCTGCTCCGTACATTAGGAACCGGCGGATGCTTCGCC
CTCGATCAGGTTGCGGTAGCGCATGACTAGGATCGGGCCAGCCTGCCCCGCCTCCTCCTTCAAATCGTAC
TCCGGCAGGTCATTTGACCCGATCAGCTTGCGCACGGTGAAACAGAACTTCTTGAACTCTCCGGCGCTGC
CACTGCGTTCGTAGATCGTCTTGAACAACCATCTGGCTTCTGCCTTGCCTGCGGCGCGGCGTGCCAGGCG
GTAGAGAAAACGGCCGATGCCGGGATCGATCAAAAAGTAATCGGGGTGAACCGTCAGCACGTCCGGGTTC
TTGCCTTCTGTGATCTCGCGGTACATCCAATCAGCTAGCTCGATCTCGATGTACTCCGGCCGCCCGGTTT
CGCTCTTTACGATCTTGTAGCGGCTAATCAAGGCTTCACCCTCGGATACCGTCACCAGGCGGCCGTTCTT
GGCCTTCTTCGTACGCTGCATGGCAACGTGCGTGGTGTTTAACCGAATGCAGGTTTCTACCAGGTCGTCT
TTCTGCTTTCCGCCATCGGCTCGCCGGCAGAACTTGAGTACGTCCGCAACGTGTGGACGGAACACGCGGC
CGGGCTTGTCTCCCTTCCCTTCCCGGTATCGGTTCATGGATTCGGTTAGATGGGAAACCGCCATCAGTAC
CAGGTCGTAATCCCACACACTGGCCATGCCGGCCGGCCCTGCGGAAACCTCTACGTGCCCGTCTGGAAGC
TCGTAGCGGATCACCTCGCCAGCTCGTCGGTCACGCTTCGACAGACGGAAAACGGCCACGTCCATGATGC
TGCGACTATCGCGGGTGCCCACGTCATAGAGCATCGGAACGAAAAAATCTGGTTGCTCGTCGCCCTTGGG
CGGCTTCCTAATCGACGACGCACCGGCTGCCGGCGGTTGCCGGGATTCTTTGCGGATTCGATCAGCGGCC
GCTTGCCACGATTCACCGGGGCGTGCTTCTGCCTCGATGCGTTGCCGCTGGGCGGCCTGCGCGGCCTTCA
ACTTCTCCACCAGGTCATCACCCAGCGCCGCGCCGATTTGTACCGGGCCGGATGGTTTGCGACCGCTCAC
GCCGATTCCTCGGGCTTGGGGGTTCCAGTGCCATTGCAGGGCCGGCAGACAACCCAGCCGCTTACGCCTG
GCCAACCGCCCGTTCCTCCACACATGGGGCATTCCACGGCGTCGGTGCCTGGTTGTTCTTGATTTTCCAT
GCCGCCTCCTTTAGCCGCTAAAATTCATCTACTCATTTATTCATTTGCTCATTTACTCTGGTAGCTGCGC
GATGTATTCAGATAGCAGCTCGGTAATGGTCTTGCCTTGGCGTACCGCGTACATCTTCAGCTTGGTGTGA
TCCTCCGCCGGCAACTGAAAGTTGACCCGCTTCATGGCTGGCGTGTCTGCCAGGCTGGCCAACGTTGCAG
CCTTGCTGCTGCGTGCGCTCGGACGGCCGGCACTTAGCGTGTTTGTGCTTTTGCTCATTTTCTCTTTACC
TCATTAACTCAAATGAGTTTTGATTTAATTTCAGCGGCCAGCGCCTGGACCTCGCGGGCAGCGTCGCCCT
CGGGTTCTGATTCAAGAACGGTTGTGCCGGCGGCGGCAGTGCCTGGGTAGCTCACGCGCTGCGTGATACG
GGACTCAAGAATGGGCAGCTCGTACCCGGCCAGCGCCTCGGCAACCTCACCGCCGATGCGCGTGCCTTTG
ATCGCCCGCGACACGACAAAGGCCGCTTGTAGCCTTCCATCCGTGACCTCAATGCGCTGCTTAACCAGCT
CCACCAGGTCGGCGGTGGCCCATATGTCGTAAGGGCTTGGCTGCACCGGAATCAGCACGAAGTCGGCTGC
CTTGATCGCGGACACAGCCAAGTCCGCCGCCTGGGGCGCTCCGTCGATCACTACGAAGTCGCGCCGGCCG
ATGGCCTTCACGTCGCGGTCAATCGTCGGGCGGTCGATGCCGACAACGGTTAGCGGTTGATCTTCCCGCA
CGGCCGCCCAATCGCGGGCACTGCCCTGGGGATCGGAATCGACTAACAGAACATCGGCCCCGGCGAGTTG
CAGGGCGCGGGCTAGATGGGTTGCGATGGTCGTCTTGCCTGACCCGCCTTTCTGGTTAAGTACAGCGATA
ACCTTCATGCGTTCCCCTTGCGTATTTGTTTATTTACTCATCGCATCATATACGCAGCGACCGCATGACG
CAAGCTGTTTTACTCAAATACACATCACCTTTTTAGACGGCGGCGCTCGGTTTCTTCAGCGGCCAAGCTG
GCCGGCCAGGCCGCCAGCTTGGCATCAGACAAACCGGCCAGGATTTCATGCAGCCGCACGGCTGATGGGC
TGCCTGTATCGAGTGGTGATTTTGTGCCGAGCTGCCGGTCGGGGAGCTGTTGGCTGGCTGGTGGCAGGAT
ATATTGTGGTGTAAACAAATTGACGCTTAGACAACTTAATAACACATTGCGGACGTTTTTAATGTACTGG
GGTGGATTACGGAAGACAATACGGCGGAGATTAGCCTTTTCAATTTCAGAAAGAATGCTAACCCACAGAT
GGTTAGAGAGGCTTACGCAGCACGACTCATCAAGACGATCTACCCGAGCAATAATCTCCAGGAAATCAAA
TACCTTCCCAAGAAGGTTAAAGATGCAGTCAAAAGATTCAGGACTAACTGCATCAAGAACACAGAGAAAG
ATATATTTCTCAAGATCAGAAGTACTATTCCAGTATGGACGATTCAAGGCTTGCTTCACAAACCAAGGCA
AGTAATAGAGATTGGAGTCTCTAAAAAGGTAGTTCCCACTGAATCAAAGGCCATGGAGTCAAAGATTCAA
ATAGAGGACCTAACAGAACTCGCCGTAAAGACTGGCGAACAGTTCATACAGAGTCTCTTACGACTCAATG
ACAAGAAGAAAATCTTCGTCAACATGGTGGAGCACGACACACTTGTCTACTCCAAAAATATCAAAGATAC
AGTCTCAGAAGAGCAAAGGGCAATTGAGACTTTTCAACAAAGGGTAATATCCGGAAACCTCCTCGGATTC
CATTGCCCAGCTATCTGTCACTTTATTGTGAAGATAGTGGAAAAGGAAGGTGGCTCCTACAAATGCCATC
ATTGCGATAAAGGAAAGGCCATCGTTGAAGATGCCTCTGCCGACAGTGGTCCCAAAGATGGACCCCCACC
CACGAGGAGCATCGTGGAAAAAGAACACGTTCCAACCACGACTTCAAAGCAAGTGGATTGATGTGATATC
TCCACTGACGTAAGGGATGACGCACAATCCCACTATCCTTCGCAAGACCCTTCCTCTATATAAGGAAGTT
CATTTCATTTGGAGAGAACACGCACCATGTACCCGTATGATGTTCCGGATTACGCTGGCTATCCCTACGA
CGTGCCCGACTATGCCGGGTACCCCTATGACGTCCCAGACTACGCAGCTAGCAAAGACAATACTGTGCCT
CTGAAGCTGATCGCTCTCCTGGCTAATGGCGAGTTCCATAGTGGCGAACAGCTGGGAGAAACCCTGGGCA
TGTCCAGGGCCGCTATCAACAAGCACATTCAGACTCTGCGCGACTGGGGCGTGGACGTGTTCACCGTGCC
CGGAAAGGGCTACTCTCTGCCCGAGCCTATCCCGCTGCTGAACGCTAAACAGATTCTGGGACAGCTGGAC
GGCGGGAGCGTGGCAGTCCTGCCTGTGGTAGACTCCACCAATCAGTACCTGCTGGATCGAATCGGCGAGC
TGAAGAGTGGGGATGCTTGCATTGCAGAATATCAGCAGGCAGGGAGAGGAAGCAGAGGGAGGAAATGGTT
CTCTCCTTTTGGAGCTAACCTGTACCTGAGTATGTTTTGGCGCCTGAAGCGGGGACCAGCAGCAATCGGC
CTGGGCCCGGTCATCGGAATTGTCATGGCAGAAGCGCTGCGAAAGCTGGGAGCAGACAAGGTGCGAGTCA
AATGGCCCAATGACCTGTATCTGCAGGATAGAAAGCTGGCAGGCATCCTGGTGGAGCTGGCCGGAATAAC
AGGCGATGCTGCACAGATCGTCATTGGCGCCGGGATTAACGTGGCTATGAGGCGCGTGGAGGAAAGCGTG
GTCAATCAGGGCTGGATCACACTGCAGGAAGCAGGGATTAACCTGGACAGGAATACTCTGGCCGCTACGC
TGATCCGAGAGCTGCGGGCAGCCCTGGAACTGTTCGAGCAGGAAGGCCTGGCTCCATATCTGCCACGGTG
GGAGAAGCTGGATAACTTCATCAATAGACCCGTGAAGCTGATCATTGGGGACAAAGAGATTTTCGGGATT
AGCCGGGGGATTGATAAACAGGGAGCCCTGCTGCTGGAACAGGACGGAGTTATCAAACCCTGGATGGGCG
GAGAAATCAGTCTGCGGTCTGCCGAAAAGTCTAACTTACAGCATCGTCGGTCTCATCTTTAGAAGGGCTA
AGACCTAAGCTAGCCTAGAATCGATCGTTCAAACATTTGGCAATAAAGTTTCTTAAGATTGAATCCTGTT
GCCGGTCTTGCGATGATTATCATATAATTTCTGTTGAATTACGTTAAGCATGTAATAATTAACATGTAAT
GCATGACGTTATTTATGAGATGGGTTTTTATGATTAGAGTCCCGCAATTATACATTTAATACGCGATAGA
AAACAAAATATAGCGCGCAAACTAGGATAAATTATCGCGCGCGGTGTCATCTATGTTACTAGATCTGAGT
GACCTAAGCTAGCCTAGTGTCGGGCTTGTCTTCTCTGGTTTAAACTATCAGTGTTTGACAGGATATATTG
GCGGGTAAACCTAAGAGAAAAGAGCGTTTATTAGAATAATCGGATATTTAAAAGGGCGTGAAAAGGTTTA
TCCGTTCGTCCATTTGTATGTGCCAACCACAGGAACCGTAAAAAGGCCGCGTTGCTGGCGTTTTTCCATA
GGCTCCGCCCCCCTGACGAGCATCACAAAAATCGACGCTCAAGTCAGAGGTGGCGAAACCCGACAGGACT
ATAAAGATACCAGGCGTTTCCCCCTGGAAGCTCCCTCGTGCGCTCTCCTGTTCCGACCCTGCCGCTTACC
GGATACCTGTCCGCCTTTCTCCCTTCGGGAAGCGTGGCGCTTTCTCATAGCTCACGCTGTAGGTATCTCA
GTTCGGTGTAGGTCGTTCGCTCCAAGCTGGGCTGTGTGCACGAACCCCCCGTTCAGCCCGACCGCTGCGC
CTTATCCGGTAACTATCGTCTTGAGTCCAACCCGGTAAGACACGACTTATCGCCACTGGCAGCAGCCACT
GGTAACAGGATTAGCAGAGCGAGGTATGTAGGCGGTGCTACAGAGTTCTTGAAGTGGTGGCCTAACTACG
GCTACACTAGAAGGACAGTATTTGGTATCTGCGCTCTGCTGAAGCCAGTTACCTTCGGAAAAAGAGTTGG
TAGCTCTTGATCCGGCAAACAAACCACCGCTGGTAGCGGTGGTTTTTTTGTTTGCAAGCAGCAGATTACG
CGCAGAAAAAAAGGATCTCAAGAAGATCCTTTGATCTTTTCTACGGGGTCTGACGCTCAGTGGAACG
